Addgene plasmid #70376: R777-E092 Hs.FLT3-nostop
Purpose: Gateway ORF clone of human FLT3 [NM_004119.2] without stop codon (for C-terminal fusions)
Depositing lab: Dominic Esposito. Depositing organization: National Cancer Institute (NCI).
Backbone
  Vector backbone: pDonor-255
  Backbone size w/o insert (bp): 2693
  Vector type: Gateway Entry Clone
Growth in bacteria
  Bacterial resistance: Spectinomycin, 50 μg/mL
  Growth temperature: 37°C
  Growth strain: DH10B
  Copy number: High Copy
Gene/Insert
  Gene/Insert name: FLT3 (alt name: NM_004119.2)
  Species: H. sapiens (human)
  Insert size (bp): 2979
  Mutation: T227M (human SNP)
  Entrez Gene: FLT3 (a.k.a. CD135, FLK-2, FLK2, STK1)
  Cloning method: Gateway Cloning
  Sequencing primers: 5′ M13F 23-mer (5'-CCCAGTCACGACGTTGTAAAACG); 3′ attLR 23-mer (5'-TAACATCAGAGATTTTGAGACAC)
Terms and licenses: Academic/Nonprofit Terms; Industry Terms: Not Available to Industry
Depositor comments: c288t silent mutation not noted in Refseq; c680t (T227M) SNP found in alternate human genome sequences
How to cite: R777-E092 Hs.FLT3-nostop was a gift from Dominic Esposito (Addgene plasmid # 70376 ; http://n2t.net/addgene:70376 ; RRID:Addgene_70376)
