[The description below was written by a language model from this plasmid's Addgene catalogue record and pLannotate feature annotations shown in this document.]
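Description:
R777-E092 Hs.FLT3-nostop is a Gateway entry clone built on the pDonor-255 backbone that carries the human FLT3 open reading frame (reference transcript NM_004119.2) without its stop codon. The full plasmid is about 5.7 kb, of which the 2,979 bp insert encodes the receptor tyrosine kinase FLT3 (also called CD135, FLK2 or STK1), the cell-surface receptor for FLT3 ligand that regulates proliferation, survival and differentiation of hematopoietic progenitors and dendritic cells. The plasmid is maintained in E. coli at high copy through a ColE1/pUC-type origin and is selected with spectinomycin via the aadA (SmR) aminoglycoside adenylyltransferase gene, which appears to be driven by a class 1 integron Pc promoter fragment lying upstream. Short remnants of lacZα, lacI and a gentamicin resistance gene are annotated in the backbone but are only fragments, and rrnB T1 and T2 terminators sit upstream of the cloning region, where they would limit read-through transcription into the insert.

The ORF is flanked by attL recombination sites, which the automated annotation calls attL3 on the 5′ side and a partial attL2 on the 3′ side. These allow LR Clonase-mediated transfer of the coding sequence into attR-containing destination vectors. No promoter for expressing FLT3 is present, so the clone serves as a shuttle rather than an expression construct. Because the stop codon is omitted, the ORF can be read through the downstream recombination site into C-terminal tags or reporter fusions supplied by the destination vector. The depositor notes two differences from the reference sequence: a silent c288t change and c680t, which gives the T227M substitution, a known human SNP.
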