Features (pLannotate 1.2.2; 11 found; start..end, strand, type, name):
     18..54      -  CDS            lacZα (fragment): LacZα fragment of β-galactosidase; lacZ fragment
     85..180     +  protein_bind   attL3: mutant version of attL; recombination site for the Gateway® LR reaction LR Clonase™
    186..3164    +  CDS            FLT3: FLT3_HUMAN - Also known as CD135, FLK2, STK1. Experimental evidence at protein level: Swiss-Prot protein existence level 1. Tyrosine-protein kinase that acts as cell-surface receptor for the cytokine FLT3LG and regulates differentiation, proliferation and survival of hematopoietic progenitor cells and of dendritic cells. Promotes phosphorylation of SHC1 and AKT1, and activation of the downstream effector MTOR. Promotes activation of RAS signaling and phosphorylation of downstream kinases, including MAPK1/ERK2 and/or MAPK3/ERK1. Promotes phosphorylation of FES, FER, PTPN6/SHP, PTPN11/SHP-2, PLC
   3169..3262    -  protein_bind   attL2 (fragment): mutant version of attL; recombination site for the Gateway® LR reaction LR Clonase™
   3377..3400    +  promoter       Pc promoter (fragment): intI1 (promoter lies within the coding sequence); class 1 integron promoter
   3576..3632    +  CDS            GmR (fragment): gentamycin acetyltransferase; aacC1; confers resistance to gentamycin
   3639..4430    +  CDS            SmR: aminoglycoside adenylyltransferase (Murphy, 1985); aadA; confers resistance to spectinomycin and streptomycin
   4523..5111    +  rep_origin     ori: high-copy-number ColE1/pMB1/pBR322/pUC origin of replication
   5294..5386    +  CDS            lacI (fragment): lac repressor; lacI; The lac repressor binds to the lac operator to inhibit transcription in E. coli. This inhibition can be relieved by adding lactose or isopropyl-β-D-thiogalactopyranoside (IPTG).
   5441..5468    -  terminator     rrnB T2 terminator: transcription terminator T2 from the E. coli rrnB gene
   5600..5643    +  terminator     rrnB T1 terminator: Escherichia coli rrnB; transcription terminator T1 from the E. coli rrnB gene
>Addgene plasmid #70376 | R777-E092 Hs.FLT3-nostop | depositor full sequence | sequence record 125825 | Full Sequence
TTAACGCTAGCATGGATGTTTTCCCAGTCACGACGTTGTAAAACGACGGCCAGTCTTAAAATTCGAGCTC
GGTCCGAGGATCCGAAATAATGATTTTATTTTGACTGATAGTGACCTGTTCGTTGCAACAAATTGATAAG
CAATGCTTTTTTATAATGCCAACTTTGTACAAAAAAGTTGGCACCATGCCGGCGTTGGCGCGCGACGGCG
GCCAGCTGCCGCTGCTCGTTGTTTTTTCTGCAATGATATTTGGGACTATTACAAATCAAGATCTGCCTGT
GATCAAGTGTGTTTTAATCAATCATAAGAACAATGATTCATCAGTGGGGAAGTCATCATCATATCCCATG
GTATCAGAATCCCCGGAAGACCTCGGGTGTGCGTTGAGACCCCAGAGCTCAGGGACAGTGTACGAAGCTG
CCGCTGTGGAAGTGGATGTATCTGCTTCCATCACACTGCAAGTGCTGGTCGATGCCCCAGGGAACATTTC
CTGTCTCTGGGTCTTTAAGCACAGCTCCCTGAATTGCCAGCCACATTTTGATTTACAAAACAGAGGAGTT
GTTTCCATGGTCATTTTGAAAATGACAGAAACCCAAGCTGGAGAATACCTACTTTTTATTCAGAGTGAAG
CTACCAATTACACAATATTGTTTACAGTGAGTATAAGAAATACCCTGCTTTACACATTAAGAAGACCTTA
CTTTAGAAAAATGGAAAACCAGGACGCCCTGGTCTGCATATCTGAGAGCGTTCCAGAGCCGATCGTGGAA
TGGGTGCTTTGCGATTCACAGGGGGAAAGCTGTAAAGAAGAAAGTCCAGCTGTTGTTAAAAAGGAGGAAA
AAGTGCTTCATGAATTATTTGGGATGGACATAAGGTGCTGTGCCAGAAATGAACTGGGCAGGGAATGCAC
CAGGCTGTTCACAATAGATCTAAATCAAACTCCTCAGACCACATTGCCACAATTATTTCTTAAAGTAGGG
GAACCCTTATGGATAAGGTGCAAAGCTGTTCATGTGAACCATGGATTCGGGCTCACCTGGGAATTAGAAA
ACAAAGCACTCGAGGAGGGCAACTACTTTGAGATGAGTACCTATTCAACAAACAGAACTATGATACGGAT
TCTGTTTGCTTTTGTATCATCAGTGGCAAGAAACGACACCGGATACTACACTTGTTCCTCTTCAAAGCAT
CCCAGTCAATCAGCTTTGGTTACCATCGTAGAAAAGGGATTTATAAATGCTACCAATTCAAGTGAAGATT
ATGAAATTGACCAATATGAAGAGTTTTGTTTTTCTGTCAGGTTTAAAGCCTACCCACAAATCAGATGTAC
GTGGACCTTCTCTCGAAAATCATTTCCTTGTGAGCAAAAGGGTCTTGATAACGGATACAGCATATCCAAG
TTTTGCAATCATAAGCACCAGCCAGGAGAATATATATTCCATGCAGAAAATGATGATGCCCAATTTACCA
AAATGTTCACGCTGAATATAAGAAGGAAACCTCAAGTGCTCGCAGAAGCATCGGCAAGTCAGGCGTCCTG
TTTCTCGGATGGATACCCATTACCATCTTGGACCTGGAAGAAGTGTTCAGACAAGTCTCCCAACTGCACA
GAAGAGATCACAGAAGGAGTCTGGAATAGAAAGGCTAACAGAAAAGTGTTTGGACAGTGGGTGTCGAGCA
GTACTCTAAACATGAGTGAAGCCATAAAAGGGTTCCTGGTCAAGTGCTGTGCATACAATTCCCTTGGCAC
ATCTTGTGAGACGATCCTTTTAAACTCTCCAGGCCCCTTCCCTTTCATCCAAGACAACATCTCATTCTAT
GCAACAATTGGTGTTTGTCTCCTCTTCATTGTCGTTTTAACCCTGCTAATTTGTCACAAGTACAAAAAGC
AATTTAGGTATGAAAGCCAGCTACAGATGGTACAGGTGACCGGCTCCTCAGATAATGAGTACTTCTACGT
TGATTTCAGAGAATATGAATATGATCTCAAATGGGAGTTTCCAAGAGAAAATTTAGAGTTTGGGAAGGTA
CTAGGATCAGGTGCTTTTGGAAAAGTGATGAACGCAACAGCTTATGGAATTAGCAAAACAGGAGTCTCAA
TCCAGGTTGCCGTCAAAATGCTGAAAGAAAAAGCAGACAGCTCTGAAAGAGAGGCACTCATGTCAGAACT
CAAGATGATGACCCAGCTGGGAAGCCACGAGAATATTGTGAACCTGCTGGGGGCGTGCACACTGTCAGGA
CCAATTTACTTGATTTTTGAATACTGTTGCTATGGTGATCTTCTCAACTATCTAAGAAGTAAAAGAGAAA
AATTTCACAGGACTTGGACAGAGATTTTCAAGGAACACAATTTCAGTTTTTACCCCACTTTCCAATCACA
TCCAAATTCCAGCATGCCTGGTTCAAGAGAAGTTCAGATACACCCGGACTCGGATCAAATCTCAGGGCTT
CATGGGAATTCATTTCACTCTGAAGATGAAATTGAATATGAAAACCAAAAAAGGCTGGAAGAAGAGGAGG
ACTTGAATGTGCTTACATTTGAAGATCTTCTTTGCTTTGCATATCAAGTTGCCAAAGGAATGGAATTTCT
GGAATTTAAGTCGTGTGTTCACAGAGACCTGGCCGCCAGGAACGTGCTTGTCACCCACGGGAAAGTGGTG
AAGATATGTGACTTTGGATTGGCTCGAGATATCATGAGTGATTCCAACTATGTTGTCAGGGGCAATGCCC
GTCTGCCTGTAAAATGGATGGCCCCCGAAAGCCTGTTTGAAGGCATCTACACCATTAAGAGTGATGTCTG
GTCATATGGAATATTACTGTGGGAAATCTTCTCACTTGGTGTGAATCCTTACCCTGGCATTCCGGTTGAT
GCTAACTTCTACAAACTGATTCAAAATGGATTTAAAATGGATCAGCCATTTTATGCTACAGAAGAAATAT
ACATTATAATGCAATCCTGCTGGGCTTTTGACTCAAGGAAACGGCCATCCTTCCCTAATTTGACTTCGTT
TTTAGGATGTCAGCTGGCAGATGCAGAAGAAGCGATGTATCAGAATGTGGATGGCCGTGTTTCGGAATGT
CCTCACACCTACCAAAACAGGCGACCTTTCAGCAGAGAGATGGATTTGGGGCTACTCTCTCCGCAGGCTC
AGGTCGAAGATTCGTCAACTTTCTTGTACAAAGTTGGCATTATAGGAAAGCATTGCTTATCAATTTGTTG
CAACGAACAGGTCACTATCAGTCAAAATAAAATCATTATTTGCATGCAAGCTTAGATCCTCTAGACCAGC
CAGGACAGAAATGCCTCGACTTCGCTGCTACCCAAGGTTGCCGGGTGACGCACACCGTGGAAACGGATGA
AGGCACGAACCCAGTGGACATAAGCCTGTTCGGTTCGTAAGCTGTAATGCAAGTAGCGTATGCGCTCACG
CAACTGGTCCAGAACCTTGACCGAACGCAGCGGTGGTAACGGCGCAGTGGCGGTTTTCATGGCTTGTTAT
GACTGTTTTTTTGGGGTACAGTCTATGCCTCGGGCATCCAAGCAGCAAGCGCGTTACGCCGTGGGTCGAT
GTTTGATGTTATGGAGCAGCAACGATGTTACGCAGCAGGGCAGTCGCCCTAAAACAAAGTTAAACATTAT
GAGGGAAGCGGTGATCGCCGAAGTATCGACTCAACTATCAGAGGTAGTTGGCGTCATCGAGCGCCATCTC
GAACCGACGTTGCTGGCCGTACATTTGTACGGCTCCGCAGTGGATGGCGGCCTGAAGCCACACAGTGATA
TTGATTTGCTGGTTACGGTGACCGTAAGGCTTGATGAAACAACGCGGCGAGCTTTGATCAACGACCTTTT
GGAAACTTCGGCTTCCCCTGGAGAGAGCGAGATTCTCCGCGCTGTAGAAGTCACCATTGTTGTGCACGAC
GACATCATTCCGTGGCGTTATCCAGCTAAGCGCGAACTGCAATTTGGAGAATGGCAGCGCAATGACATTC
TTGCAGGTATCTTCGAGCCAGCCACGATCGACATTGATCTGGCTATCTTGCTGACAAAAGCAAGAGAACA
TAGCGTTGCCTTGGTAGGTCCAGCGGCGGAGGAACTCTTTGATCCGGTTCCTGAACAGGATCTATTTGAG
GCGCTAAATGAAACCTTAACGCTATGGAACTCGCCGCCCGACTGGGCTGGCGATGAGCGAAATGTAGTGC
TTACGTTGTCCCGCATTTGGTACAGCGCAGTAACCGGCAAAATCGCGCCGAAGGATGTCGCTGCCGACTG
GGCAATGGAGCGCCTGCCGGCCCAGTATCAGCCCGTCATACTTGAAGCTAGACAGGCTTATCTTGGACAA
GAAGAAGATCGCTTGGCCTCGCGCGCAGATCAGTTGGAAGAATTTGTCCACTACGTGAAAGGCGAGATCA
CCAAGGTAGTCGGCAAATAACCCTCGAGCCACCCATGACCAAAATCCCTTAACGTGAGTTACGCGTCGTT
CCACTGAGCGTCAGACCCCGTAGAAAAGATCAAAGGATCTTCTTGAGATCCTTTTTTTCTGCGCGTAATC
TGCTGCTTGCAAACAAAAAAACCACCGCTACCAGCGGTGGTTTGTTTGCCGGATCAAGAGCTACCAACTC
TTTTTCCGAAGGTAACTGGCTTCAGCAGAGCGCAGATACCAAATACTGTCCTTCTAGTGTAGCCGTAGTT
AGGCCACCACTTCAAGAACTCTGTAGCACCGCCTACATACCTCGCTCTGCTAATCCTGTTACCAGTGGCT
GCTGCCAGTGGCGATAAGTCGTGTCTTACCGGGTTGGACTCAAGACGATAGTTACCGGATAAGGCGCAGC
GGTCGGGCTGAACGGGGGGTTCGTGCACACAGCCCAGCTTGGAGCGAACGACCTACACCGAACTGAGATA
CCTACAGCGTGAGCATTGAGAAAGCGCCACGCTTCCCGAAGGGAGAAAGGCGGACAGGTATCCGGTAAGC
GGCAGGGTCGGAACAGGAGAGCGCACGAGGGAGCTTCCAGGGGGAAACGCCTGGTATCTTTATAGTCCTG
TCGGGTTTCGCCACCTCTGACTTGAGCGTCGATTTTTGTGATGCTCGTCAGGGGGGCGGAGCCTATGGAA
AAACGCCAGCAACGCGGCCTTTTTACGGTTCCTGGCCTTTTGCTGGCCTTTTGCTCACATGTTCTTTCCT
GCGTTATCCCCTGATTCTGTGGATAACCGTATTACCGCCTTTGAGTGAGCTGATACCGCTCGCCGCAGCC
GAACGACCGAGCGCAGCGAGTCAGTGAGCGAGGAAGCGGAAGAGCGCCCAATACGCAAACCGCCTCTCCC
CGCGCGTTGGCCGATTCATTAATGCAGCTGGCACGACAGGTTTCCCGACTGGAAAGCGGGCAGTGAGCGC
AACGCAATTAATACGCGTACCGCTAGCCAGGAAGAGTTTGTAGAAACGCAAAAAGGCCATCCGTCAGGAT
GGCCTTCTGCTTAGTTTGATGCCTGGCAGTTTATGGCGGGCGTCCTGCCCGCCACCCTCCGGGCCGTTGC
TTCACAACGTTCAAATCCGCTCCCGGCGGATTTGTCCTACTCAGGAGAGCGTTCACCGACAAACAACAGA
TAAAACGAAAGGCCCAGTCTTCCGACTGAGCCTTTCGTTTTATTTGATGCCTGGCAGTTCCCTACTCTCG
CG
