>Addgene plasmid #70376 | R777-E092 Hs.FLT3-nostop | addgene partial sequence | sequence record 129442 | pCR8_R1 5'-cgaaccgaacaggcttatgt-3'
TGTGCGTCACCCGGCAACCTTGGGTAGCAGCGAAGTCGAGGCATTTCTGTCCTGGCTGGTCTAGAGGATC
TAAGCTTGCATGCAAATAATGATTTTATTTTGACTGATAGTGACCTGTTCGTTGCAACAAATTGATAAGC
AATGCTTTCCTATAATGCCAACTTTGTACAAGAAAGTTGACGAATCTTCGACCTGAGCCTGCGGAGAGAG
TAGCCCCAAATCCATCTCTCTGCTGAAAGGTCGCCTGTTTTGGTAGGTGTGAGGACATTCCGAAACACGG
CCATCCACATTCTGATACATCGCTTCTTCTGCATCTGCCAGCTGACATCCTAAAAACGAAGTCAAATTAG
GGAAGGATGGCCGTTTCCTTGAGTCAAAAGCCCAGCAGGATTGCATTATAATGTATATTTCTTCTGTAGC
ATAAAATGGCTGATCCATTTTAAATCCATTTTGAATCAGTTTGTAGAAGTTAGCATCAACCGGAATGCCA
GGGTAAGGATTCACACCAAGTGAGAAGATTTCCCACAGTAATATTCCATATGACCAGACATCACTCTTAA
TGGTGTAGATGCCTTCAAACAGGCTTTCGGGGGCCATCCATTTTACAGGCAGACGGGCATTGCCCCTGAC
AACATAGTTGGAATCACTCATGATATCTCGAGCCAATCCAAAGTCACATATCTTCACCACTTTCCCGTGG
GTGACAAGCACGTTCCTGGCGGCCAGGTCTCTGTGAACACACGACTTAAATTCCAGAAATTCCATTCCTT
TGGCAACTTGATATGCAAAGCAAAGAAGATCTTCAAATGTAAGCACATTCAAGTCCTCCTCTTCTTCCAG
CCTTTTTTGGTTTTCATATTCAATTTCATCTTCAGAGTGAAATGAATTCCCATGAAGCCCTGAGATT
